Addgene plasmid #112340: pZNF589-donor
Purpose: CRISPR donor plasmid to tag human transcription factor ZNF589 with GFP
Depositing lab: Kevin White. Depositing organization: University of Chicago.
Backbone
  Vector backbone: pUC19
  Vector type: CRISPR
Growth in bacteria
  Bacterial resistance: Ampicillin, 100 μg/mL
  Growth temperature: 37°C
  Growth strain: DH5alpha
  Copy number: High Copy
Gene/Insert
  Gene/Insert name: ZNF589 homology arms flanking EGFP-IRES-Neo cassette
  Species: H. sapiens (human)
  Mutation: hg38:3:48267877:T>C, hg38:3:48267890:C>T, hg38:3:48267926:C>G, hg38:3:48267985:C>A
  Entrez Gene: ZNF589 (a.k.a. SZF1)
  Cloning method: Gibson Cloning
  Sequencing primers: 5′ M13pUC-fwd; 3′ M13pUC-rev
Terms and licenses: Academic/Nonprofit Terms; Industry Terms: Not Available to Industry
Depositor comments: Cloning source: K562. Use with plasmid pZNF589.1.0-gDNA.
How to cite: pZNF589-donor was a gift from Kevin White (Addgene plasmid # 112340 ; http://n2t.net/addgene:112340 ; RRID:Addgene_112340)
