[The description below was written by a language model from this plasmid's Addgene catalogue record and pLannotate feature annotations shown in this document.]
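Description:
pZNF589-donor is a CRISPR homology-directed repair donor plasmid built on the pUC19 backbone, designed to tag the endogenous human transcription factor gene ZNF589 (also known as SZF1) with GFP. It is propagated in E. coli as a high-copy plasmid through the ColE1/pUC-type origin and selected with ampicillin via the β-lactamase gene. Remnants of the pUC19 lac promoter/operator, lacZα and multiple cloning site flank the insert, which was assembled by Gibson cloning.

The insert consists of ZNF589 homology arms, amplified from K562 cells, surrounding an EGFP-IRES-Neo cassette. In the annotated sequence, a fragment of the ZNF589 coding region lies upstream and in the same orientation as the cassette, which suggests tagging at the C-terminal end of the protein, although the record does not state the tag position outright. Between this arm and EGFP the annotation detects a short fragment matching a TEV-cleavage/His-type composite tag and an S-Tag, so the fusion probably carries linker and affinity elements in addition to EGFP. Downstream, an EMCV IRES drives translation of the Tn5 neomycin phosphotransferase. No separate mammalian promoter is annotated, so expression of both the tagged protein and the G418 resistance marker presumably depends on correct integration at the transcribed ZNF589 locus. The 3′ homology arm is not annotated but would occupy the region after NeoR.

Four single-nucleotide differences from the hg38 reference are recorded in the arm region; their purpose or origin is not stated. The donor is intended to be used with its companion guide RNA plasmid, pZNF589.1.0-gDNA, to generate GFP-tagged ZNF589 knock-in human cell lines.
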