Features (pLannotate 1.2.2; 17 found; start..end, strand, type, name):
      1..21      +  misc_feature   MCS (fragment): pUC18/19 multiple cloning site
     58..74      -  protein_bind   lac operator: The lac repressor binds to the lac operator to inhibit transcription in E. coli. This inhibition can be relieved by adding lactose or isopropyl-β-D-thiogalactopyranoside (IPTG). lac repressor encoded by lacI
     82..112     -  promoter       lac promoter: promoter for the E. coli lac operon
    127..148     -  protein_bind   CAP binding site: CAP binding activates transcription in the presence of cAMP. E. coli catabolite activator protein
    161..253     -  CDS            lacI (fragment): lac repressor; lacI; The lac repressor binds to the lac operator to inhibit transcription in E. coli. This inhibition can be relieved by adding lactose or isopropyl-β-D-thiogalactopyranoside (IPTG).
    436..1024    -  rep_origin     ori: high-copy-number ColE1/pMB1/pBR322/pUC origin of replication
   1195..2055    -  CDS            AmpR: β-lactamase; bla; confers resistance to ampicillin, carbenicillin, and related antibiotics
   2056..2160    -  promoter       AmpR promoter: bla
   2255..2290    +  CDS            rop (fragment): Rop protein, which maintains plasmids at low copy number; rop
   2392..2491    +  misc_feature   bom (fragment): basis of mobility region from pBR322
   2497..2654    -  CDS            lacZα (fragment): LacZα fragment of β-galactosidase; lacZ fragment
   2796..3416    +  CDS            ZNF589 (fragment): ZN589_HUMAN - Also known as SZF1. Experimental evidence at protein level: Swiss-Prot protein existence level 1. May play a role in hematopoietic stem/progenitor cell differentiation. May play a role as a DNA binding-dependent transcriptional repressor. From Homo sapiens (Human).
   3701..3721    +  CDS            capTEV™ (fragment): composite tag for in vivo biotinylation, TEV protease cleavage, and 6xHis tagging
   3735..3779    +  CDS            S-Tag: affinity and epitope tag derived from pancreatic ribonuclease A
   3870..4589    +  CDS            EGFP: the original enhanced GFP (Yang et al., 1996) mammalian codon-optimized
   4627..5212    +  misc_feature   IRES2: internal ribosome entry site (IRES) of the encephalomyocarditis virus (EMCV)
   5294..6097    +  CDS            NeoR/KanR: aminoglycoside phosphotransferase from Tn5; aph(3')-II (or nptII); confers resistance to neomycin, kanamycin, and G418 (Geneticin®)
>Addgene plasmid #112340 | pZNF589-donor | depositor full sequence | sequence record 211731 | Full Sequence
GACCTGCAGGCATGCAAGCTTGGCGTAATCATGGTCATAGCTGTTTCCTGTGTGAAATTGTTATCCGCTC
ACAATTCCACACAACATACGAGCCGGAAGCATAAAGTGTAAAGCCTGGGGTGCCTAATGAGTGAGCTAAC
TCACATTAATTGCGTTGCGCTCACTGCCCGCTTTCCAGTCGGGAAACCTGTCGTGCCAGCTGCATTAATG
AATCGGCCAACGCGCGGGGAGAGGCGGTTTGCGTATTGGGCGCTCTTCCGCTTCCTCGCTCACTGACTCG
CTGCGCTCGGTCGTTCGGCTGCGGCGAGCGGTATCAGCTCACTCAAAGGCGGTAATACGGTTATCCACAG
AATCAGGGGATAACGCAGGAAAGAACATGTGAGCAAAAGGCCAGCAAAAGGCCAGGAACCGTAAAAAGGC
CGCGTTGCTGGCGTTTTTCCATAGGCTCCGCCCCCCTGACGAGCATCACAAAAATCGACGCTCAAGTCAG
AGGTGGCGAAACCCGACAGGACTATAAAGATACCAGGCGTTTCCCCCTGGAAGCTCCCTCGTGCGCTCTC
CTGTTCCGACCCTGCCGCTTACCGGATACCTGTCCGCCTTTCTCCCTTCGGGAAGCGTGGCGCTTTCTCA
TAGCTCACGCTGTAGGTATCTCAGTTCGGTGTAGGTCGTTCGCTCCAAGCTGGGCTGTGTGCACGAACCC
CCCGTTCAGCCCGACCGCTGCGCCTTATCCGGTAACTATCGTCTTGAGTCCAACCCGGTAAGACACGACT
TATCGCCACTGGCAGCAGCCACTGGTAACAGGATTAGCAGAGCGAGGTATGTAGGCGGTGCTACAGAGTT
CTTGAAGTGGTGGCCTAACTACGGCTACACTAGAAGGACAGTATTTGGTATCTGCGCTCTGCTGAAGCCA
GTTACCTTCGGAAAAAGAGTTGGTAGCTCTTGATCCGGCAAACAAACCACCGCTGGTAGCGGTGGTTTTT
TTGTTTGCAAGCAGCAGATTACGCGCAGAAAAAAAGGATCTCAAGAAGATCCTTTGATCTTTTCTACGGG
GTCTGACGCTCAGTGGAACGAAAACTCACGTTAAGGGATTTTGGTCATGAGATTATCAAAAAGGATCTTC
ACCTAGATCCTTTTAAATTAAAAATGAAGTTTTAAATCAATCTAAAGTATATATGAGTAAACTTGGTCTG
ACAGTTACCAATGCTTAATCAGTGAGGCACCTATCTCAGCGATCTGTCTATTTCGTTCATCCATAGTTGC
CTGACTCCCCGTCGTGTAGATAACTACGATACGGGAGGGCTTACCATCTGGCCCCAGTGCTGCAATGATA
CCGCGAGACCCACGCTCACCGGCTCCAGATTTATCAGCAATAAACCAGCCAGCCGGAAGGGCCGAGCGCA
GAAGTGGTCCTGCAACTTTATCCGCCTCCATCCAGTCTATTAATTGTTGCCGGGAAGCTAGAGTAAGTAG
TTCGCCAGTTAATAGTTTGCGCAACGTTGTTGCCATTGCTACAGGCATCGTGGTGTCACGCTCGTCGTTT
GGTATGGCTTCATTCAGCTCCGGTTCCCAACGATCAAGGCGAGTTACATGATCCCCCATGTTGTGCAAAA
AAGCGGTTAGCTCCTTCGGTCCTCCGATCGTTGTCAGAAGTAAGTTGGCCGCAGTGTTATCACTCATGGT
TATGGCAGCACTGCATAATTCTCTTACTGTCATGCCATCCGTAAGATGCTTTTCTGTGACTGGTGAGTAC
TCAACCAAGTCATTCTGAGAATAGTGTATGCGGCGACCGAGTTGCTCTTGCCCGGCGTCAATACGGGATA
ATACCGCGCCACATAGCAGAACTTTAAAAGTGCTCATCATTGGAAAACGTTCTTCGGGGCGAAAACTCTC
AAGGATCTTACCGCTGTTGAGATCCAGTTCGATGTAACCCACTCGTGCACCCAACTGATCTTCAGCATCT
TTTACTTTCACCAGCGTTTCTGGGTGAGCAAAAACAGGAAGGCAAAATGCCGCAAAAAAGGGAATAAGGG
CGACACGGAAATGTTGAATACTCATACTCTTCCTTTTTCAATATTATTGAAGCATTTATCAGGGTTATTG
TCTCATGAGCGGATACATATTTGAATGTATTTAGAAAAATAAACAAATAGGGGTTCCGCGCACATTTCCC
CGAAAAGTGCCACCTGACGTCTAAGAAACCATTATTATCATGACATTAACCTATAAAAATAGGCGTATCA
CGAGGCCCTTTCGTCTCGCGCGTTTCGGTGATGACGGTGAAAACCTCTGACACATGCAGCTCCCGGAGAC
GGTCACAGCTTGTCTGTAAGCGGATGCCGGGAGCAGACAAGCCCGTCAGGGCGCGTCAGCGGGTGTTGGC
GGGTGTCGGGGCTGGCTTAACTATGCGGCATCAGAGCAGATTGTACTGAGAGTGCACCATATGCGGTGTG
AAATACCGCACAGATGCGTAAGGAGAAAATACCGCATCAGGCGCCATTCGCCATTCAGGCTGCGCAACTG
TTGGGAAGGGCGATCGGTGCGGGCCTCTTCGCTATTACGCCAGCTGGCGAAAGGGGGATGTGCTGCAAGG
CGATTAAGTTGGGTAACGCCAGGGTTTTCCCAGTCACGACGTTGTAAAACGACGGCCAGTGAATTCGAGC
TCGGTACCCGAAAATATAGGTCCTGCACAGCACATCTTGGGGAGAAAGACTTTAATCATTGAGAATGATT
AATGGGCCAGGTCTTATCATAAAACAAGAGCCCAGTCAGCCCTTCCTATGACTCTTCTGACTGGAAACTT
TCTTTCTTCAGCAGAATCAAAGCCAGAAGTCCATACCTGCCCTTCTTGCCCTCTGGCCTTTGGCAGTCAG
CAGTTCCTCAGCCAAGATGAGCTACACAATCATCCTATTCCAGGTTTCCATGCAGGAAATCAACTCCACC
CAGGAAATCCCTGCCCAGAGGATCAGCCACAGTCACAACATCCTTCTGATAAAAATCACAGGGGGGCTGA
AGCAGAAGATCAACGAGTGGAAGGAGGCGTCAGACCCTTGTTTTGGAGTACAAATGAAAGGGGGGCTTTA
GTGGGTTTCTCTAGCCTGTTCCAGAGACCACCAATAAGCTCTTGGGGAGGCAACAGAATATTAGAGATAC
AGCTCAGTCCAGCCCAGAATGCAAGCTCTGAGGAAGTAGACAGAATTTCCAAGAGGGCAGAAACCCCAGG
GTTTGGAGCAGTCACGTTTGGGGAGTGTGCACTAGCTTTTAACCAGAAGTCAAACCTGTTCAGACAGAAG
GCAGTCACAGCAGAAAAATCTTCAGACAAAAGGCAGTCACAGGTGTGCAGGGAGTGTGGGCGAGGCTTTA
GCAGGAAGTCACAGCTCATCATACACCAGAGGACACACACAGGAGAAAAGCCTTATGTCTGCGGAGAGTG
TGGGCGAGGCTTTATAGTTGAGTCAGTCCTCCGCAACCACCTGAGTACACACTCCGGGGAGAAACCTTAT
GTGTGCAGCCATTGTGGGCGAGGCTTTAGCTGCAAGCCATACCTCATCAGACATCAGAGGACACACACAA
GGGAGAAATCGTTTATGTGCACAGTGTGTGGGCGAGGCTTTCGTGAAAAGTCAGAGCTCATTAAGCACCA
GAGAATTCACACGGGGGATAAGCCTTATGTGTGCAGAGATGGGATTCCAACTACTGCAAGCGAGAATCTT
TATTTTCAGGGCGCCGCCAAATTCAAAGAAACCGCTGCTGCTAAATTCGAACGCCAGCACATGGACAGCG
GAGGTGGAGGTTCGAGCGGTCCCTCGGGTTCGTCGAGCCTGGAAGTTCTGTTCCAGGGGCCCCTGTCGTC
GAGCGGTCCCTCGGGTTCGATGGTGAGCAAAGGCGAGGAGCTGTTCACCGGGGTGGTGCCCATCCTGGTC
GAGCTGGACGGCGACGTAAACGGCCACAAGTTCAGCGTGTCCGGCGAGGGCGAGGGCGATGCCACCTACG
GCAAGCTGACCCTGAAGTTCATCTGCACCACCGGCAAGCTGCCCGTGCCCTGGCCCACCCTCGTGACCAC
CCTGACCTACGGCGTGCAGTGCTTCAGCCGCTACCCCGACCACATGAAGCAGCACGACTTCTTCAAGTCC
GCCATGCCCGAAGGCTACGTCCAGGAGCGCACCATCTTCTTCAAGGACGACGGCAACTACAAGACCCGCG
CCGAGGTGAAGTTCGAGGGCGACACCCTGGTGAACCGCATCGAGCTGAAGGGCATCGACTTCAAGGAGGA
CGGCAACATCCTGGGGCACAAGCTGGAGTACAACTACAACAGCCACAACGTCTATATCATGGCCGACAAG
CAGAAGAACGGCATCAAGGTGAACTTCAAGATCCGCCACAACATCGAGGACGGCAGCGTGCAGCTCGCCG
ACCACTACCAGCAGAACACCCCCATCGGCGACGGCCCCGTGCTGCTGCCCGACAACCACTACCTGAGCAC
CCAGTCCGCCCTGAGCAAAGACCCCAACGAGAAGCGCGATCACATGGTCCTTAAGGAGTTCGTGACCGCC
GCCGGGATCACTCTCGGCATGGACGAGCTGTACAAGTAATGATCTAGAGTCGAGTTAATTAAGAATTCCG
CCCCCCCCCCTCTCCCTCCCCCCCCCTAACGTTACTGGCCGAAGCCGCTTGGAATAAGGCCGGTGTGCGT
TTGTCTATATGTTATTTTCCACCATATTGCCGTCTTTTGGCAATGTGAGGGCCCGGAAACCTGGCCCTGT
CTTCTTGACGAGCATTCCTAGGGGTCTTTCCCCTCTCGCCAAAGGAATGCAGGGTCTGTTGAATGTCGTG
AAGGAAGCAGTTCCTCTGGAAGCTTCTTGAAGACAAACAACGTCTGTAGCGACCCTTTGCAGGCAGCGGA
ACCCCCCACCTGGCGACAGGTGCCTCTGCGGCCAAAAGCCACGTGTATAAGATACACCTGCAAAGGCGGC
ACAACCCCAGTGCCACGTTGTGAGTTGGATAGTTGTGGAAAGAGTCAAATGGCTCTCCTCAAGCGTATTC
AACAAGGGGCTGAAGGATGCCCAGAAGGTACCCCATTGTATGGGATCTGATCTGGGGCCTCGGTGCACAT
GCTTTACATGTGTTTAGTCGAGGTTAAAAAAACGTCTAGGCCCCCCGAACCACGGGGACGTGGTTTTCCT
TTGAAAAACACGATGATAATATGGCCACAACCTGTTACATTGCACAAGATAAAAATATATCATCACGAAC
AGTAAAACTGTCTGCTTACATAAACAGTAATACAAGGGGTGTTATGGGATCGGCCATTGAACAAGATGGA
TTGCACGCAGGTTCTCCGGCCGCTTGGGTGGAGAGGCTATTCGGCTATGACTGGGCACAACAGACAATCG
GCTGCTCTGATGCCGCCGTGTTCCGGCTGTCAGCGCAGGGGCGCCCGGTTCTTTTTGTCAAGACCGACCT
GTCCGGTGCCCTGAATGAACTGCAGGACGAGGCAGCGCGGCTATCGTGGCTGGCCACGACGGGCGTTCCT
TGCGCAGCTGTGCTCGACGTTGTCACTGAAGCGGGAAGGGACTGGCTGCTATTGGGCGAAGTGCCGGGGC
AGGATCTCCTGTCATCTCACCTTGCTCCTGCCGAGAAAGTATCCATCATGGCTGATGCAATGCGGCGGCT
GCATACGCTTGATCCGGCTACCTGCCCATTCGACCACCAAGCGAAACATCGCATCGAGCGAGCACGTACT
CGGATGGAAGCCGGTCTTGTCGATCAGGATGATCTGGACGAAGAGCATCAGGGGCTCGCGCCAGCCGAAC
TGTTCGCCAGGCTCAAGGCGCGCATGCCCGACGGCGAGGATCTCGTCGTGACCCATGGCGATGCCTGCTT
GCCGAATATCATGGTGGAAAATGGCCGCTTTTCTGGATTCATCGACTGTGGCCGGCTGGGTGTGGCGGAC
CGCTATCAGGACATAGCGTTGGCTACCCGTGATATTGCTGAAGAGCTTGGCGGCGAATGGGCTGACCGCT
TCCTCGTGCTTTACGGTATCGCCGCTCCCGATTCGCAGCGCATCGCCTTCTATCGCCTTCTTGACGAGTT
CTTCTGAGTCTGAGGCCGAGGCTTTGTAAGGAGATCATGTCTCAACACACACCAGAGGATACATTCAGAT
GAGAAGCCTTTTGTTTGCAGAGAGTGTGGGCGAGGCTTTCGTGCTAAATCAACTCTCCTCCTACACCAGT
GGACACATTCAGAGGTGAAACCTCACGTGTGTGAGGAGTGTGGGCATGGATTTAGCCAGAAGTCGTCGCT
CAAATCACATCGGAGAACACACTCAGGGGAGAAGCCTTATGTGTGTGGGGAATGTGGGCGGGGATTTAGC
CGGAGGATAGTCCTCAATGGACACTGGAGGACACACACGGGAGAGAAGCCTTACACGTGCTTTGAGTGTG
GGCGAAACTTTAGCCTCAAGTCCGCTCTTAGTGTACATCAGAGGATACACTCTGGGGAGAAGCCTTATGC
ATGCACGGAGTGTGGGCAAGGCTTTATCACGAAATCACAGCTCATCAGACACCAGAGGACACACACAGGA
GAAAAGCCTTATGTCTGCGGAGAGTGTGGGCGAGGCTTTATAGCTCAGTCAACCCTCCACTACCACCGGA
GTACACACTCCAAGGAAAAACCTTATGTGTGCAGCCAGTGTGGGCGAGGCTTTTGTGATAAATCAACTCT
CCTCGCACACGAGCAGACACATTCAGGGGAGAAGCCTTATGTGTGTGGGGAATGTGGGCGGGGATTTGGC
CGGAAGATACTCCTCAACAGACACTGGAGGACACACACAGGAGAGAAACCTTACGCATGCATCGAGTGTG
GGCGAAACTTTAGCCACAAGTCCACTCTCAGCTTACATCAGAGGATACACTCGGGGGAGAAGCCTTATGC
ATGCGTGGAGTGTGGGCAAAGCTTTAGGAGAAAGTCACAGCTCATCATACACCAGAAGATACACTCGGGG
AAAAGCTTTAGAGGTGCAAGGAGTGAGGATGTGATTTTAGCAACAAGTCAGCCATCAGCCACACCAGCGG
AAAT
