Features (pLannotate 1.2.2; 17 found; start..end, strand, type, name):
      1..21      +  misc_feature   MCS (fragment): pUC18/19 multiple cloning site
     58..74      -  protein_bind   lac operator: The lac repressor binds to the lac operator to inhibit transcription in E. coli. This inhibition can be relieved by adding lactose or isopropyl-β-D-thiogalactopyranoside (IPTG). lac repressor encoded by lacI
     82..112     -  promoter       lac promoter: promoter for the E. coli lac operon
    127..148     -  protein_bind   CAP binding site: CAP binding activates transcription in the presence of cAMP. E. coli catabolite activator protein
    161..253     -  CDS            lacI (fragment): lac repressor; lacI; The lac repressor binds to the lac operator to inhibit transcription in E. coli. This inhibition can be relieved by adding lactose or isopropyl-β-D-thiogalactopyranoside (IPTG).
    436..1024    -  rep_origin     ori: high-copy-number ColE1/pMB1/pBR322/pUC origin of replication
   1195..2055    -  CDS            AmpR: β-lactamase; bla; confers resistance to ampicillin, carbenicillin, and related antibiotics
   2056..2160    -  promoter       AmpR promoter: bla
   2255..2290    +  CDS            rop (fragment): Rop protein, which maintains plasmids at low copy number; rop
   2392..2491    +  misc_feature   bom (fragment): basis of mobility region from pBR322
   2497..2654    -  CDS            lacZα (fragment): LacZα fragment of β-galactosidase; lacZ fragment
   2796..3416    +  CDS            ZNF589 (fragment): ZN589_HUMAN - Also known as SZF1. Experimental evidence at protein level: Swiss-Prot protein existence level 1. May play a role in hematopoietic stem/progenitor cell differentiation. May play a role as a DNA binding-dependent transcriptional repressor. From Homo sapiens (Human).
   3701..3721    +  CDS            capTEV™ (fragment): composite tag for in vivo biotinylation, TEV protease cleavage, and 6xHis tagging
   3735..3779    +  CDS            S-Tag: affinity and epitope tag derived from pancreatic ribonuclease A
   3870..4589    +  CDS            EGFP: the original enhanced GFP (Yang et al., 1996) mammalian codon-optimized
   4627..5212    +  misc_feature   IRES2: internal ribosome entry site (IRES) of the encephalomyocarditis virus (EMCV)
   5294..6097    +  CDS            NeoR/KanR: aminoglycoside phosphotransferase from Tn5; aph(3')-II (or nptII); confers resistance to neomycin, kanamycin, and G418 (Geneticin®)
>Addgene plasmid #112340 | pZNF589-donor | addgene full sequence | sequence record 229653 | Addgene NGS Result
GACCTGCAGGCATGCAAGCTTGGCGTAATCATGGTCATAGCTGTTTCCTGTGTGAAATTGTTATCCGCTC
ACAATTCCACACAACATACGAGCCGGAAGCATAAAGTGTAAAGCCTGGGGTGCCTAATGAGTGAGCTAAC
TCACATTAATTGCGTTGCGCTCACTGCCCGCTTTCCAGTCGGGAAACCTGTCGTGCCAGCTGCATTAATG
AATCGGCCAACGCGCGGGGAGAGGCGGTTTGCGTATTGGGCGCTCTTCCGCTTCCTCGCTCACTGACTCG
CTGCGCTCGGTCGTTCGGCTGCGGCGAGCGGTATCAGCTCACTCAAAGGCGGTAATACGGTTATCCACAG
AATCAGGGGATAACGCAGGAAAGAACATGTGAGCAAAAGGCCAGCAAAAGGCCAGGAACCGTAAAAAGGC
CGCGTTGCTGGCGTTTTTCCATAGGCTCCGCCCCCCTGACGAGCATCACAAAAATCGACGCTCAAGTCAG
AGGTGGCGAAACCCGACAGGACTATAAAGATACCAGGCGTTTCCCCCTGGAAGCTCCCTCGTGCGCTCTC
CTGTTCCGACCCTGCCGCTTACCGGATACCTGTCCGCCTTTCTCCCTTCGGGAAGCGTGGCGCTTTCTCA
TAGCTCACGCTGTAGGTATCTCAGTTCGGTGTAGGTCGTTCGCTCCAAGCTGGGCTGTGTGCACGAACCC
CCCGTTCAGCCCGACCGCTGCGCCTTATCCGGTAACTATCGTCTTGAGTCCAACCCGGTAAGACACGACT
TATCGCCACTGGCAGCAGCCACTGGTAACAGGATTAGCAGAGCGAGGTATGTAGGCGGTGCTACAGAGTT
CTTGAAGTGGTGGCCTAACTACGGCTACACTAGAAGAACAGTATTTGGTATCTGCGCTCTGCTGAAGCCA
GTTACCTTCGGAAAAAGAGTTGGTAGCTCTTGATCCGGCAAACAAACCACCGCTGGTAGCGGTGGTTTTT
TTGTTTGCAAGCAGCAGATTACGCGCAGAAAAAAAGGATCTCAAGAAGATCCTTTGATCTTTTCTACGGG
GTCTGACGCTCAGTGGAACGAAAACTCACGTTAAGGGATTTTGGTCATGAGATTATCAAAAAGGATCTTC
ACCTAGATCCTTTTAAATTAAAAATGAAGTTTTAAATCAATCTAAAGTATATATGAGTAAACTTGGTCTG
ACAGTTACCAATGCTTAATCAGTGAGGCACCTATCTCAGCGATCTGTCTATTTCGTTCATCCATAGTTGC
CTGACTCCCCGTCGTGTAGATAACTACGATACGGGAGGGCTTACCATCTGGCCCCAGTGCTGCAATGATA
CCGCGAGACCCACGCTCACCGGCTCCAGATTTATCAGCAATAAACCAGCCAGCCGGAAGGGCCGAGCGCA
GAAGTGGTCCTGCAACTTTATCCGCCTCCATCCAGTCTATTAATTGTTGCCGGGAAGCTAGAGTAAGTAG
TTCGCCAGTTAATAGTTTGCGCAACGTTGTTGCCATTGCTACAGGCATCGTGGTGTCACGCTCGTCGTTT
GGTATGGCTTCATTCAGCTCCGGTTCCCAACGATCAAGGCGAGTTACATGATCCCCCATGTTGTGCAAAA
AAGCGGTTAGCTCCTTCGGTCCTCCGATCGTTGTCAGAAGTAAGTTGGCCGCAGTGTTATCACTCATGGT
TATGGCAGCACTGCATAATTCTCTTACTGTCATGCCATCCGTAAGATGCTTTTCTGTGACTGGTGAGTAC
TCAACCAAGTCATTCTGAGAATAGTGTATGCGGCGACCGAGTTGCTCTTGCCCGGCGTCAATACGGGATA
ATACCGCGCCACATAGCAGAACTTTAAAAGTGCTCATCATTGGAAAACGTTCTTCGGGGCGAAAACTCTC
AAGGATCTTACCGCTGTTGAGATCCAGTTCGATGTAACCCACTCGTGCACCCAACTGATCTTCAGCATCT
TTTACTTTCACCAGCGTTTCTGGGTGAGCAAAAACAGGAAGGCAAAATGCCGCAAAAAAGGGAATAAGGG
CGACACGGAAATGTTGAATACTCATACTCTTCCTTTTTCAATATTATTGAAGCATTTATCAGGGTTATTG
TCTCATGAGCGGATACATATTTGAATGTATTTAGAAAAATAAACAAATAGGGGTTCCGCGCACATTTCCC
CGAAAAGTGCCACCTGACGTCTAAGAAACCATTATTATCATGACATTAACCTATAAAAATAGGCGTATCA
CGAGGCCCTTTCGTCTCGCGCGTTTCGGTGATGACGGTGAAAACCTCTGACACATGCAGCTCCCGGAGAC
GGTCACAGCTTGTCTGTAAGCGGATGCCGGGAGCAGACAAGCCCGTCAGGGCGCGTCAGCGGGTGTTGGC
GGGTGTCGGGGCTGGCTTAACTATGCGGCATCAGAGCAGATTGTACTGAGAGTGCACCATATGCGGTGTG
AAATACCGCACAGATGCGTAAGGAGAAAATACCGCATCAGGCGCCATTCGCCATTCAGGCTGCGCAACTG
TTGGGAAGGGCGATCGGTGCGGGCCTCTTCGCTATTACGCCAGCTGGCGAAAGGGGGATGTGCTGCAAGG
CGATTAAGTTGGGTAACGCCAGGGTTTTCCCAGTCACGACGTTGTAAAACGACGGCCAGTGAATTCGAGC
TCGGTACCCGAAAATATAGGTCCTGCACAGCACATCTTGGGGAGAAAGACTTTAATCATTGAGAATGATT
AATGGGCCAGGTCTTATCATAAAACAAGAGCCCAGTCAGCCCTTCCTATGACTCTTCTGACTGGAAACTT
TCTTTCTTCAGCAGAATCAAAGCCAGAAGTCCATACCTGCCCTTCTTGCCCTCTGGCCTTTGGCAGTCAG
CAGTTCCTCAGCCAAGATGAGCTACACAATCATCCTATTCCAGGTTTCCATGCAGGAAATCAACTCCACC
CAGGAAATCCCTGCCCAGAGGATCAGCCACAGTCACAACATCCTTCTGATAAAAATCACAGGGGGGCTGA
AGCAGAAGATCAACGAGTGGAAGGAGGCGTCAGACCCTTGTTTTGGAGTACAAATGAAAGGGGGGCTTTA
GTGGGTTTCTCTAGCCTGTTCCAGAGACCACCAATAAGCTCTTGGGGAGGCAACAGAATATTAGAGATAC
AGCTCAGTCCAGCCCAGAATGCAAGCTCTGAGGAAGTAGACAGAATTTCCAAGAGGGCAGAAACCCCAGG
GTTTGGAGCAGTCACGTTTGGGGAGTGTGCACTAGCTTTTAACCAGAAGTCAAACCTGTTCAGACAGAAG
GCAGTCACAGCAGAAAAATCTTCAGACAAAAGGCAGTCACAGGTGTGCAGGGAGTGTGGGCGAGGCTTTA
GCAGGAAGTCACAGCTCATCATACACCAGAGGACACACACAGGAGAAAAGCCTTATGTCTGCGGAGAGTG
TGGGCGAGGCTTTATAGTTGAGTCAGTCCTCCGCAACCACCTGAGTACACACTCCGGGGAGAAACCTTAT
GTGTGCAGCCATTGTGGGCGAGGCTTTAGCTGCAAGCCATACCTCATCAGACATCAGAGGACACACACAA
GGGAGAAATCGTTTATGTGCACAGTGTGTGGGCGAGGCTTTCGTGAAAAGTCAGAGCTCATTAAGCACCA
GAGAATTCACACGGGGGATAAGCCTTATGTGTGCAGAGATGGGATTCCAACTACTGCAAGCGAGAATCTT
TATTTTCAGGGCGCCGCCAAATTCAAAGAAACCGCTGCTGCTAAATTCGAACGCCAGCACATGGACAGCG
GAGGTGGAGGTTCGAGCGGTCCCTCGGGTTCGTCGAGCCTGGAAGTTCTGTTCCAGGGGCCCCTGTCGTC
GAGCGGTCCCTCGGGTTCGATGGTGAGCAAAGGCGAGGAGCTGTTCACCGGGGTGGTGCCCATCCTGGTC
GAGCTGGACGGCGACGTAAACGGCCACAAGTTCAGCGTGTCCGGCGAGGGCGAGGGCGATGCCACCTACG
GCAAGCTGACCCTGAAGTTCATCTGCACCACCGGCAAGCTGCCCGTGCCCTGGCCCACCCTCGTGACCAC
CCTGACCTACGGCGTGCAGTGCTTCAGCCGCTACCCCGACCACATGAAGCAGCACGACTTCTTCAAGTCC
GCCATGCCCGAAGGCTACGTCCAGGAGCGCACCATCTTCTTCAAGGACGACGGCAACTACAAGACCCGCG
CCGAGGTGAAGTTCGAGGGCGACACCCTGGTGAACCGCATCGAGCTGAAGGGCATCGACTTCAAGGAGGA
CGGCAACATCCTGGGGCACAAGCTGGAGTACAACTACAACAGCCACAACGTCTATATCATGGCCGACAAG
CAGAAGAACGGCATCAAGGTGAACTTCAAGATCCGCCACAACATCGAGGACGGCAGCGTGCAGCTCGCCG
ACCACTACCAGCAGAACACCCCCATCGGCGACGGCCCCGTGCTGCTGCCCGACAACCACTACCTGAGCAC
CCAGTCCGCCCTGAGCAAAGACCCCAACGAGAAGCGCGATCACATGGTCCTTAAGGAGTTCGTGACCGCC
GCCGGGATCACTCTCGGCATGGACGAGCTGTACAAGTAATGATCTAGAGTCGAGTTAATTAAGAATTCCG
CCCCCCCCCCTCTCCCTCCCCCCCCCTAACGTTACTGGCCGAAGCCGCTTGGAATAAGGCCGGTGTGCGT
TTGTCTATATGTTATTTTCCACCATATTGCCGTCTTTTGGCAATGTGAGGGCCCGGAAACCTGGCCCTGT
CTTCTTGACGAGCATTCCTAGGGGTCTTTCCCCTCTCGCCAAAGGAATGCAGGGTCTGTTGAATGTCGTG
AAGGAAGCAGTTCCTCTGGAAGCTTCTTGAAGACAAACAACGTCTGTAGCGACCCTTTGCAGGCAGCGGA
ACCCCCCACCTGGCGACAGGTGCCTCTGCGGCCAAAAGCCACGTGTATAAGATACACCTGCAAAGGCGGC
ACAACCCCAGTGCCACGTTGTGAGTTGGATAGTTGTGGAAAGAGTCAAATGGCTCTCCTCAAGCGTATTC
AACAAGGGGCTGAAGGATGCCCAGAAGGTACCCCATTGTATGGGATCTGATCTGGGGCCTCGGTGCACAT
GCTTTACATGTGTTTAGTCGAGGTTAAAAAAACGTCTAGGCCCCCCGAACCACGGGGACGTGGTTTTCCT
TTGAAAAACACGATGATAATATGGCCACAACCTGTTACATTGCACAAGATAAAAATATATCATCACGAAC
AGTAAAACTGTCTGCTTACATAAACAGTAATACAAGGGGTGTTATGGGATCGGCCATTGAACAAGATGGA
TTGCACGCAGGTTCTCCGGCCGCTTGGGTGGAGAGGCTATTCGGCTATGACTGGGCACAACAGACAATCG
GCTGCTCTGATGCCGCCGTGTTCCGGCTGTCAGCGCAGGGGCGCCCGGTTCTTTTTGTCAAGACCGACCT
GTCCGGTGCCCTGAATGAACTGCAGGACGAGGCAGCGCGGCTATCGTGGCTGGCCACGACGGGCGTTCCT
TGCGCAGCTGTGCTCGACGTTGTCACTGAAGCGGGAAGGGACTGGCTGCTATTGGGCGAAGTGCCGGGGC
AGGATCTCCTGTCATCTCACCTTGCTCCTGCCGAGAAAGTATCCATCATGGCTGATGCAATGCGGCGGCT
GCATACGCTTGATCCGGCTACCTGCCCATTCGACCACCAAGCGAAACATCGCATCGAGCGAGCACGTACT
CGGATGGAAGCCGGTCTTGTCGATCAGGATGATCTGGACGAAGAGCATCAGGGGCTCGCGCCAGCCGAAC
TGTTCGCCAGGCTCAAGGCGCGCATGCCCGACGGCGAGGATCTCGTCGTGACCCATGGCGATGCCTGCTT
GCCGAATATCATGGTGGAAAATGGCCGCTTTTCTGGATTCATCGACTGTGGCCGGCTGGGTGTGGCGGAC
CGCTATCAGGACATAGCGTTGGCTACCCGTGATATTGCTGAAGAGCTTGGCGGCGAATGGGCTGACCGCT
TCCTCGTGCTTTACGGTATCGCCGCTCCCGATTCGCAGCGCATCGCCTTCTATCGCCTTCTTGACGAGTT
CTTCTGAGTCTGAGGCCGAGGCTTTGTAAGGAGATCATGTCTCAACACACACCAGAGGATACATTCAGAT
GAGAAGCCTTTTGTTTGCAGAGAGTGTGGGCGAGGCTTTCGTGCTAAATCAACTCTCCTCCTACACCAGT
GGACACATTCAGAGGTGAAACCTCACGTGTGTGAGGAGTGTGGGCATGGATTTAGCCAGAAGTCGTCGCT
CAAATCACATCGGAGAACACACTCAGGGGAGAAGCCTTATGTGTGTGGGGAATGTGGGCGGGGATTTAGC
CGGAGGATAGTCCTCAATGGACACTGGAGGACACACACGGGAGAGAAGCCTTACACGTGCTTTGAGTGTG
GGCGAAACTTTAGCCTCAAGTCCGCTCTTAGTGTACATCAGAGGATACACTCTGGGGAGAAGCCTTATGC
ATGCACGGAGTGTGGGCAAGGCTTTATCACGAAATCACAGCTCATCAGACACCAGAGGACACACACAGGA
GAAAAGCCTTATGTCTGCGGAGAGTGTGGGCGAGGCTTTATAGCTCAGTCAACCCTCCACTACCACCGGA
GTACACACTCCAAGGAAAAACCTTATGTGTGCAGCCAGTGTGGGCGAGGCTTTTGTGATAAATCAACTCT
CCTCGCACACGAGCAGACACATTCAGGGGAGAAGCCTTATGTGTGTGGGGAATGTGGGCGGGGATTTGGC
CGGAAGATACTCCTCAACAGACACTGGAGGACACACACAGGAGAGAAACCTTACGCATGCATCGAGTGTG
GGCGAAACTTTAGCCACAAGTCCACTCTCAGCTTACATCAGAGGATACACTCGGGGGAGAAGCCTTATGC
ATGCGTGGAGTGTGGGCAAAGCTTTAGGAGAAAGTCACAGCTCATCATACACCAGAAGATACACTCGGGG
AAAAGCTTTAGAGGTGCAAGGAGTGAGGATGTGATTTTAGCAACAAGTCAGCCATCAGCCACACCAGCGG
AAAT
